Addgene plasmid #180681: pMYT028
Purpose: Encodes tPDC1 as a Type 4 part to be used in the Dueber YTK and Ellis MYT systems
Depositing lab: Tom Ellis. Depositing organization: Imperial College London. Publication: A Multiplex MoClo Toolkit for Extensive and Flexible Engineering of Saccharomyces cerevisiae. Shaw WM, Khalil AS, Ellis T. ACS Synth Biol. 2023 Nov 6. doi: 10.1021/acssynbio.3c00423. PubMed 37930278.
Backbone
  Vector backbone: pYTK001
  Backbone manufacturer: John Dueber
  Vector type: Synthetic Biology
Growth in bacteria
  Bacterial resistance: Chloramphenicol, 25 μg/mL
  Growth temperature: 37°C
  Growth strain: DH5alpha
  Copy number: High Copy
Gene/Insert
  Gene/Insert name: tPDC1
  Species: S. cerevisiae (budding yeast)
  Cloning method: Restriction Enzyme; 5′ cloning site Unknown (unknown if destroyed)
Terms and licenses: Academic/Nonprofit Terms; Industry Terms: Not Available to Industry
How to cite: pMYT028 was a gift from Tom Ellis (Addgene plasmid # 180681 ; http://n2t.net/addgene:180681 ; RRID:Addgene_180681)
