[The description below was written by a language model from this plasmid's Addgene catalogue record and pLannotate feature annotations shown in this document.]
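Description:
pMYT028 is a small (about 1.9 kb) synthetic-biology part plasmid built on the pYTK001 entry vector of the yeast MoClo toolkit. It carries tPDC1, the transcription terminator of the Saccharomyces cerevisiae PDC1 gene, stored as a "Type 4" part for use in the YTK hierarchical Golden Gate assembly system and its multiplex extension, the MYT toolkit. In this assembly standard, Type 4 is the terminator position, placed downstream of a promoter part and a coding-sequence part when a yeast transcription unit is assembled. Parts are normally released from the entry vector by Type IIS restriction digestion with position-specific overhangs, although the record does not list the cloning sites or overhangs.

The plasmid is a bacterial storage and propagation vector only. The annotated features are a high-copy ColE1/pUC-type origin of replication and a chloramphenicol acetyltransferase (cat) gene with its native promoter, followed by a minimal lambda t0 terminator, giving chloramphenicol selection in E. coli. A short hit labelled as an RSF origin fragment lies at the end of the record. It is probably an annotation match adjoining the main origin, not a second functional replicon. No yeast origin, yeast selection marker, promoter or coding sequence is annotated, as expected for a part that works only after assembly into a cassette or multigene vector. The automated feature table does not annotate the tPDC1 insert itself, which presumably occupies the unannotated region between the lambda t0 terminator and the end of the sequence. The plasmid's use is as a terminator option when building expression cassettes for engineering S. cerevisiae.
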