Features (pLannotate 1.2.2; 5 found; start..end, strand, type, name):
     59..647     -  rep_origin     ori: high-copy-number ColE1/pMB1/pBR322/pUC origin of replication
    731..828     +  promoter       cat promoter: promoter of the E. coli cat gene encoding chloramphenicol acetyltransferase
    829..1485    +  CDS            cat: CAT_ECOLX - Experimental evidence at protein level: Swiss-Prot protein existence level 1. This enzyme is an effector of chloramphenicol resistance in bacteria. From Escherichia coli. This protein is used as a marker in many commonly used cloning vectors, such as pACYC184.
   1559..1593    +  terminator     lambda t0 terminator: minimal transcription terminator from phage lambda (Scholtissek and Grosse, 1987)
   1859..1900    -  rep_origin     RSF ori (fragment): Plasmids containing the RSF 1030 origin of replication can be propagated in E. coli cells that contain additional plasmids with compatible origins.
>Addgene plasmid #180681 | pMYT028 | addgene full sequence | sequence record 369366 | Addgene NGS Result
TGTGAGCAAAAGGCCAGCAAAAGGCCAGGAACCGTAAAAAGGCCGCGTTGCTGGCGTTTTTCCATAGGCT
CCGCCCCCCTGACGAGCATCACAAAAATCGACGCTCAAGTCAGAGGTGGCGAAACCCGACAGGACTATAA
AGATACCAGGCGTTTCCCCCTGGAAGCTCCCTCGTGCGCTCTCCTGTTCCGACCCTGCCGCTTACCGGAT
ACCTGTCCGCCTTTCTCCCTTCGGGAAGCGTGGCGCTTTCTCATAGCTCACGCTGTAGGTATCTCAGTTC
GGTGTAGGTCGTTCGCTCCAAGCTGGGCTGTGTGCACGAACCCCCCGTTCAGCCCGACCGCTGCGCCTTA
TCCGGTAACTATCGTCTTGAGTCCAACCCGGTAAGACACGACTTATCGCCACTGGCAGCAGCCACTGGTA
ACAGGATTAGCAGAGCGAGGTATGTAGGCGGTGCTACAGAGTTCTTGAAGTGGTGGCCTAACTACGGCTA
CACTAGAAGAACAGTATTTGGTATCTGCGCTCTGCTGAAGCCAGTTACCTTCGGAAAAAGAGTTGGTAGC
TCTTGATCCGGCAAACAAACCACCGCTGGTAGCGGTGGTTTTTTTGTTTGCAAGCAGCAGATTACGCGCA
GAAAAAAAGGATCTCAAGAAGATCCTTTGATCTTTTCTACGGGGTCTGACGCTCAGTGGAACGAAAACTC
ACGTTAAGGGATTTTGGTCATGATTGATCGGGCACGTAAGAGGTTCCAACTTTCACCATAATGAAATAAG
ATCACTACCGGGCGTATTTTTTGAGTTATCGAGATTTTCAGGAGCTAAGGAAGCTAAAATGGAGAAAAAA
ATCACTGGATATACCACCGTTGATATATCCCAATGGCATCGTAAAGAACATTTTGAGGCATTTCAGTCAG
TTGCTCAATGTACCTATAACCAGACCGTTCAGCTGGATATTACGGCCTTTTTAAAGACCGTAAAGAAAAA
TAAGCACAAGTTTTATCCGGCCTTTATTCACATTCTTGCCCGCCTGATGAATGCTCATCCGGAATTTCGT
ATGGCAATGAAAGACGGTGAGCTGGTGATATGGGATAGTGTTCACCCTTGTTACACCGTTTTCCATGAGC
AAACTGAAACGTTTTCATCGCTCTGGAGTGAATACCACGACGATTTCCGGCAGTTTCTACACATATATTC
GCAAGATGTGGCGTGTTACGGTGAAAACCTGGCCTATTTCCCTAAAGGGTTTATTGAGAATATGTTTTTC
GTTTCAGCCAATCCCTGGGTGAGTTTCACCAGTTTTGATTTAAACGTGGCCAATATGGACAACTTCTTCG
CCCCCGTTTTCACCATGGGCAAATATTATACGCAAGGCGACAAGGTGCTGATGCCGCTGGCGATTCAGGT
TCATCATGCCGTTTGTGATGGCTTCCATGTCGGCAGAATGCTTAATGAATTACAACAGTACTGCGATGAG
TGGCAGGGCGGGGCGTAATTTGATATCGAGCTCGCTTGGACTCCTGTTGATAGATCCAGTAATGACCTCA
GAACTCCATCTGGATTTGTTCAGAACGCTCGGTTGCCGCCGGGCGTTTTTTATTGGTCTGGTCTCACAGC
TTTTCCAACGAAAAGAATATACATATCGTTTAAGAGAAATTCTCCAAATTTGTAAAGAAGCGGACCCAGA
CTTAAGCCTAACCAGGCCAATTCAACAGACTGTCGGCAACTTCTTGTCTGGTCTTTCCATGGTAAGTGAC
AGTGCAGTAATAATATGAACCAATTTATTTTTCGTTACATAAAAATGCTTATAAAACTTTAACTAATAAT
TAGAGATTAAATCGCCTCGAGTTAGGATTGAGACCGACTACGGTTATCCACAGAATCAGGGGATAACGCA
GGAAAGAACA
